>Addgene plasmid #100159 | p7139 pHAGE-P-CMVt-N-HA-GAW-PHKG2 | addgene full sequence | sequence record 267285 | Addgene NGS Result
AGGCAGTCTGGAGCATGCGCTTTAGCAGCCCCGCTGGGCACTTGGCGCTACACAAGTGGCCTCTGGCCTC
GCACACATTCCACATCCACCGGTAGGCGCCAACCGGCTCCGTTCTTTGGTGGCCCCTTCGCGCCACCTTC
TACTCCTCCCCTAGTCAGGAAGTTCCCCCCCGCCCCGCAGCTCGCGTCGTGCAGGACGTGACAAATGGAA
GTAGCACGTCTCACTAGTCTCGTGCAGATGGACAGCACCGCTGAGCAATGGAAGCGGGTAGGCCTTTGGG
GCAGCGGCCAATAGCAGCTTTGCTCCTTCGCTTTCTGGGCTCAGAGGCTGGGAAGGGGTGGGTCCGGGGG
CGGGCTCAGGGGCGGGCTCAGGGGCGGGGCGGGCGCCCGAAGGTCCTCCGGAGGCCCGGCATTCTGCACG
CTTCAAAAGCGCACGTCTGCCGCGCTGTTCTCCTCTTCCTCATCTCCGGGCCTTTCGACCTGCAGCCCAA
GCTTACCATGACCGAGTACAAGCCCACGGTGCGCCTCGCCACCCGCGACGACGTCCCCAGGGCCGTACGC
ACCCTCGCCGCCGCGTTCGCCGACTACCCCGCCACGCGCCACACCGTCGATCCGGACCGCCACATCGAGC
GGGTCACCGAGCTGCAAGAACTCTTCCTCACGCGCGTCGGGCTCGACATCGGCAAGGTGTGGGTCGCGGA
CGACGGCGCCGCGGTGGCGGTCTGGACCACGCCGGAGAGCGTCGAAGCGGGGGCGGTGTTCGCCGAGATC
GGCCCGCGCATGGCCGAGTTGAGCGGTTCCCGGCTGGCCGCGCAGCAACAGATGGAAGGCCTCCTGGCGC
CGCACCGGCCCAAGGAGCCCGCGTGGTTCCTGGCCACCGTCGGCGTCTCGCCCGACCACCAGGGCAAGGG
TCTGGGCAGCGCCGTCGTGCTCCCCGGAGTGGAGGCGGCCGAGCGCGCCGGGGTGCCCGCCTTCCTGGAG
ACCTCCGCGCCCCGCAACCTCCCCTTCTACGAGCGGCTCGGCTTCACCGTCACCGCCGACGTCGAGGTGC
CCGAAGGACCGCGCACCTGGTGCATGACCCGCAAGCCCGGTGCCTGACGCCCGCCCCACGACCCGCAGCG
CCCGACCGAAAGGAGCGCACGACCCCATGCATCGATAGATCCTAATCAACCTCTGGATTACAAAATTTGT
GAAAGATTGACTGGTATTCTTAACTATGTTGCTCCTTTTACGCTATGTGGATACGCTGCTTTAATGCCTT
TGTATCATGCTATTGCTTCCCGTATGGCTTTCATTTTCTCCTCCTTGTATAAATCCTGGTTGCTGTCTCT
TTATGAGGAGTTGTGGCCCGTTGTCAGGCAACGTGGCGTGGTGTGCACTGTGTTTGCTGACGCAACCCCC
ACTGGTTGGGGCATTGCCACCACCTGTCAGCTCCTTTCCGGGACTTTCGCTTTCCCCCTCCCTATTGCCA
CGGCGGAACTCATCGCCGCCTGCCTTGCCCGCTGCTGGACAGGGGCTCGGCTGTTGGGCACTGACAATTC
CGTGGTGTTGTCGGGGAAATCATCGTCCTTTCCTTGGCTGCTCGCCTGTGTTGCCACCTGGATTCTGCGC
GGGACGTCCTTCTGCTACGTCCCTTCGGCCCTCAATCCAGCGGACCTTCCTTCCCGCGGCCTGCTGCCGG
CTCTGCGGCCTCTTCCGCGTCTTCGCCTTCGCCCTCAGACGAGTCGGATCTCCCTTTGGGCCGCCTCCCC
GCCTGAGATCCTTTAAGACCAATGACTTACAAGGCAGCTGTAGATCTTAGCCACTTTTTAAAAGAAAAGG
GGGGACTGGAAGGGCTAATTCACTCCCAACGAAGACAAGATCTGCTTTTTGCTTGTACTGGGTCTCTCTG
GTTAGACCAGATCTGAGCCTGGGAGCTCTCTGGCTAACTAGGGAACCCACTGCTTAAGCCTCAATAAAGC
TTGCCTTGAGTGCTTCAAGTAGTGTGTGCCCGTCTGTTGTGTGACTCTGGTAACTAGAGATCCCTCAGAC
CCTTTTAGTCAGTGTGGAAAATCTCTAGCAGTAGTAGTTCATGTCATCTTATTATTCAGTATTTATAACT
TGCAAAGAAATGAATATCAGAGAGTGAGAGGCCCGGGTTAATTAAGGAAAGGGCTAGATCATTCTTGAAG
ACGAAAGGGCCTCGTGATACGCCTATTTTTATAGGTTAATGTCATGATAATAATGGTTTCTTAGACGTCA
GGTGGCACTTTTCGGGGAAATGTGCGCGGAACCCCTATTTGTTTATTTTTCTAAATACATTCAAATATGT
ATCCGCTCATGAGACAATAACCCTGATAAATGCTTCAATAATATTGAAAAAGGAAGAGTATGAGTATTCA
ACATTTCCGTGTCGCCCTTATTCCCTTTTTTGCGGCATTTTGCCTTCCTGTTTTTGCTCACCCAGAAACG
CTGGTGAAAGTAAAAGATGCTGAAGATCAGTTGGGTGCACGAGTGGGTTACATCGAACTGGATCTCAACA
GCGGTAAGATCCTTGAGAGTTTTCGCCCCGAAGAACGTTTTCCAATGATGAGCACTTTTAAAGTTCTGCT
ATGTGGCGCGGTATTATCCCGTGTTGACGCCGGGCAAGAGCAACTCGGTCGCCGCATACACTATTCTCAG
AATGACTTGGTTGAGTACTCACCAGTCACAGAAAAGCATCTTACGGATGGCATGACAGTAAGAGAATTAT
GCAGTGCTGCCATAACCATGAGTGATAACACTGCGGCCAACTTACTTCTGACAACGATCGGAGGACCGAA
GGAGCTAACCGCTTTTTTGCACAACATGGGGGATCATGTAACTCGCCTTGATCGTTGGGAACCGGAGCTG
AATGAAGCCATACCAAACGACGAGCGTGACACCACGATGCCTGTAGCAATGGCAACAACGTTGCGCAAAC
TATTAACTGGCGAACTACTTACTCTAGCTTCCCGGCAACAATTAATAGACTGGATGGAGGCGGATAAAGT
TGCAGGACCACTTCTGCGCTCGGCCCTTCCGGCTGGCTGGTTTATTGCTGATAAATCTGGAGCCGGTGAG
CGTGGGTCTCGCGGTATCATTGCAGCACTGGGGCCAGATGGTAAGCCCTCCCGTATCGTAGTTATCTACA
CGACGGGGAGTCAGGCAACTATGGATGAACGAAATAGACAGATCGCTGAGATAGGTGCCTCACTGATTAA
GCATTGGTAACTGTCAGACCAAGTTTACTCATATATACTTTAGATTGATTTAAAACTTCATTTTTAATTT
AAAAGGATCTAGGTGAAGATCCTTTTTGATAATCTCATGACCAAAATCCCTTAACGTGAGTTTTCGTTCC
ACTGAGCGTCAGACCCCGTAGAAAAGATCAAAGGATCTTCTTGAGATCCTTTTTTTCTGCGCGTAATCTG
CTGCTTGCAAACAAAAAAACCACCGCTACCAGCGGTGGTTTGTTTGCCGGATCAAGAGCTACCAACTCTT
TTTCCGAAGGTAACTGGCTTCAGCAGAGCGCAGATACCAAATACTGTTCTTCTAGTGTAGCCGTAGTTAG
GCCACCACTTCAAGAACTCTGTAGCACCGCCTACATACCTCGCTCTGCTAATCCTGTTACCAGTGGCTGC
TGCCAGTGGCGATAAGTCGTGTCTTACCGGGTTGGACTCAAGACGATAGTTACCGGATAAGGCGCAGCGG
TCGGGCTGAACGGGGGGTTCGTGCACACAGCCCAGCTTGGAGCGAACGACCTACACCGAACTGAGATACC
TACAGCGTGAGCTATGAGAAAGCGCCACGCTTCCCGAAGGGAGAAAGGCGGACAGGTATCCGGTAAGCGG
CAGGGTCGGAACAGGAGAGCGCACGAGGGAGCTTCCAGGGGGAAACGCCTGGTATCTTTATAGTCCTGTC
GGGTTTCGCCACCTCTGACTTGAGCGTCGATTTTTGTGATGCTCGTCAGGGGGGCGGAGCCTATGGAAAA
ACGCCAGCAACGCGGCCTTTTTACGGTTCCTGGCCTTTTGCTGGCCTTTTGCTCACATGTTCTTTCCTGC
GTTATCCCCTGATTCTGTGGATAACCGTATTACCGCCTTTGAGTGAGCTGATACCGCTCGCCGCAGCCGA
ACGACCGAGCGCAGCGAGTCAGTGAGCGAGGAAGCGGAAGAGCGCCCAATACGCAAACCGCCTCTCCCCG
CGCGTTGGCCGATTCATTAATGCAGCAAGCTCATGGCTGACTAATTTTTTTTATTTATGCAGAGGCCGAG
GCCGCCTCGGCCTCTGAGCTATTCCAGAAGTAGTGAGGAGGCTTTTTTGGAGGCCTAGGCTTTTGCAAAA
AGCTCCCCGTGGCACGACAGGTTTCCCGACTGGAAAGCGGGCAGTGAGCGCAACGCAATTAATGTGAGTT
AGCTCACTCATTAGGCACCCCAGGCTTTACACTTTATGCTTCCGGCTCGTATGTTGTGTGGAATTGTGAG
CGGATAACAATTTCACACAGGAAACAGCTATGACATGATTACGAATTTCACAAATAAAGCATTTTTTTCA
CTGCATTCTAGTTGTGGTTTGTCCAAACTCATCAATGTATCTTATCATGTCTGGATCAACTGGATAACTC
AAGCTAACCAAAATCATCCCAAACTTCCCACCCCATACCCTATTACCACTGCCAATTACCTGTGGTTTCA
TTTACTCTAAACCTGTGATTCCTCTGAATTATTTTCATTTTAAAGAAATTGTATTTGTTAAATATGTACT
ACAAACTTAGTAGTTGGAAGGGCTAATTCACTCCCAAAGAAGACAAGATATCCTTGATCTGTGGATCTAC
CACACACAAGGCTACTTCCCTGATTAGCAGAACTACACACCAGGGCCAGGGGTCAGATATCCACTGACCT
TTGGATGGTGCTACAAGCTAGTACCAGTTGAGCCAGATAAGGTAGAAGAGGCCAATAAAGGAGAGAACAC
CAGCTTGTTACACCCTGTGAGCCTGCATGGGATGGATGACCCGGAGAGAGAAGTGTTAGAGTGGAGGTTT
GACAGCCGCCTAGCATTTCATCACGTGGCCCGAGAGCTGCATCCGGAGTACTTCAAGAACTGCTGATATC
GAGCTTGCTACAAGGGACTTTCCGCTGGGGACTTTCCAGGGAGGCGTGGCCTGGGCGGGACTGGGGAGTG
GCGAGCCCTCAGATCCTGCATATAAGCAGCTGCTTTTTGCCTGTACTGGGTCTCTCTGGTTAGACCAGAT
CTGAGCCTGGGAGCTCTCTGGCTAACTAGGGAACCCACTGCTTAAGCCTCAATAAAGCTTGCCTTGAGTG
CTTCAAGTAGTGTGTGCCCGTCTGTTGTGTGACTCTGGTAACTAGAGATCCCTCAGACCCTTTTAGTCAG
TGTGGAAAATCTCTAGCAGTGGCGCCCGAACAGGGACTTGAAAGCGAAAGGGAAACCAGAGGAGCTCTCT
CGACGCAGGACTCGGCTTGCTGAAGCGCGCACGGCAAGAGGCGAGGGGCGGCGACTGGTGAGTACGCCAA
AAATTTTGACTAGCGGAGGCTAGAAGGAGAGAGATGGGTGCGAGAGCGTCAGTATTAAGCGGGGGAGAAT
TAGATCGCGATGGGAAAAAATTCGGTTAAGGCCAGGGGGAAAGAAAAAATATAAATTAAAACATATAGTA
TGGGCAAGCAGGGAGCTAGAACGATTCGCAGTTAATCCTGGCCTGTTAGAAACATCAGAAGGCTGTAGAC
AAATACTGGGACAGCTACAACCATCCCTTCAGACAGGATCAGAAGAACTTAGATCATTATATAATACAGT
AGCAACCCTCTATTGTGTGCATCAAAGGATAGAGATAAAAGACACCAAGGAAGCTTTAGACAAGATAGAG
GAAGAGCAAAACAAAAGTAAGACCACCGCACAGCAAGCGGCCGGCCGCTGATCTTCAGACCTGGAGGAGG
AGATATGAGGGACAATTGGAGAAGTGAATTATATAAATATAAAGTAGTAAAAATTGAACCATTAGGAGTA
GCACCCACCAAGGCAAAGAGAAGAGTGGTGCAGAGAGAAAAAAGAGCAGTGGGAATAGGAGCTTTGTTCC
TTGGGTTCTTGGGAGCAGCAGGAAGCACTATGGGCGCAGCGTCAATGACGCTGACGGTACAGGCCAGACA
ATTATTGTCTGGTATAGTGCAGCAGCAGAACAATTTGCTGAGGGCTATTGAGGCGCAACAGCATCTGTTG
CAACTCACAGTCTGGGGCATCAAGCAGCTCCAGGCAAGAATCCTGGCTGTGGAAAGATACCTAAAGGATC
AACAGCTCCTGGGGATTTGGGGTTGCTCTGGAAAACTCATTTGCACCACTGCTGTGCCTTGGAATGCTAG
TTGGAGTAATAAATCTCTGGAACAGATTTGGAATCACACGACCTGGATGGAGTGGGACAGAGAAATTAAC
AATTACACAAGCTTAATACACTCCTTAATTGAAGAATCGCAAAACCAGCAAGAAAAGAATGAACAAGAAT
TATTGGAATTAGATAAATGGGCAAGTTTGTGGAATTGGTTTAACATAACAAATTGGCTGTGGTATATAAA
ATTATTCATAATGATAGTAGGAGGCTTGGTAGGTTTAAGAATAGTTTTTGCTGTACTTTCTATAGTGAAT
AGAGTTAGGCAGGGATATTCACCATTATCGTTTCAGACCCACCTCCCAACCCCGAGGGGACCCGACAGGC
CCGAAGGAATAGAAGAAGAAGGTGGAGAGAGAGACAGAGACAGATCCATTCGATTAGTGAACGGATCTCG
ACGGTATCGCCGAATTCACAAATGGCAGTATTCATCCACAATTTTAAAAGAAAAGGGGGGATTGGGGGGT
ACAGTGCAGGGGAAAGAATAGTAGACATAATAGCAACAGACATACAAACTAAAGAATTACAAAAACAAAT
TACAAAAATTCAAAATTTTCGGGTTTATTACAGGGACAGCAGAGATCCAGTTTGGACTAGTGGAGTTCCG
CGTTACATAACTTACGGTAAATGGCCCGCCTGGCTGACCGCCCAACGACCCCCGCCCATTGACGTCAATA
ATGACGTATGTTCCCATAGTAACGCCAATAGGGACTTTCCATTGACGTCAATGGGTGGAGTATTTACGGT
AAACTGCCCACTTGGCAGTACATCAAGTGTATCATATGCCAAGTACGCCCCCTATTGACGTCAATGACGG
TAAATGGCCCGCCTGGCATTATGCCCAGTACATGACCTTATGGGACTTTCCTACTTGGCAGTACATCTAC
GTATTAGTCATCGCTATTACCATGGTGATGCGGTTTTGGCAGTACATCAATGGGCGTGGATAGCGGTTTG
ACTCACGGGGATTTCCAAGTCTCCACCCCATTGACGTCAATGGGAGTTTGTTTTGGCACCAAAATCAACG
GGACTTTCCAAAATGTCGTAACAACTCCGCCCCATTGACGCAAATGGGCGGTAGGCGTGTACGGTGGGAG
GTCTATATAAGCAGAGCTCTCCCTATCAGTGATAGAGATCTCCCTATCAGTGATAGAGATCGTCGACGAG
CTCGTTTAGTGAACCGTCAGATCGCCTGGAGACGCCATCCACGCTGTTTTGACCTCCATAGAAGACACCG
GGACCGATCCAGCCTCCGGACTCTAGCGTTTAAACGCTAGCCACCATGGCGTACCCATACGATGTTCCAG
ATTACGCTGCTCGAGGTTATCAAACAAGTTTGTACAAAAAAGTTGGCATGACGCTGGACGTGGGGCCGGA
GGATGAGCTGCCCGACTGGGCCGCCGCCAAAGAGTTTTACCAGAAGTACGACCCTAAGGACGTCATCGGC
AGAGGAGTGAGCTCTGTGGTCCGCCGTTGTGTTCATCGAGCTACTGGCCACGAGTTTGCGGTGAAGATTA
TGGAAGTGACAGCTGAGCGGCTGAGTCCTGAGCAGCTGGAGGAGGTGCGGGAAGCCACACGGCGAGAGAC
ACACATCCTTCGCCAGGTCGCCGGCCACCCCCACATCATCACCCTCATCGATTCCTACGAGTCTTCTAGC
TTCATGTTCCTGGTGTTTGACCTGATGCGGAAGGGAGAGCTGTTTGACTATCTCACAGAGAAGGTGGCCC
TCTCTGAAAAGGAAACCAGGTCCATCATGCGGTCTCTGCTGGAAGCAGTGAGCTTTCTCCATGCCAACAA
CATTGTGCATCGAGATCTGAAGCCCGAGAATATTCTCCTAGATGACAATATGCAGATCCGACTTTCAGAT
TTCGGGTTCTCCTGCCACTTGGAACCTGGCGAGAAGCTTCGAGAGTTGTGTGGGACCCCAGGGTATCTAG
CGCCAGAGATCCTTAAATGCTCCATGGATGAAACCCACCCAGGCTATGGCAAGGAGGTCGACCTCTGGGC
CTGTGGGGTGATCTTGTTCACACTCCTGGCTGGCTCGCCACCCTTCTGGCACCGGCGGCAGATCCTGATG
TTACGCATGATCATGGAGGGCCAGTACCAGTTCAGTTCCCCCGAGTGGGATGACCGTTCCAGCACTGTCA
AAGACCTGATCTCCAGGCTGCTGCAGGTGGATCCTGAGGCACGCCTGACAGCTGAGCAGGCCCTACAGCA
CCCCTTCTTTGAGCGTTGTGAAGGCAGCCAACCCTGGAACCTCACCCCCCGCCAGCGGTTCCGGGTGGCA
GTGTGGACAGTGCTGGCTGCTGGACGAGTGGCCCTAAGCACCCATCGTGTACGGCCACTGACCAAGAATG
CACTGTTGAGGGACCCTTATGCGCTGCGGTCAGTGCGGCACCTCATCGACAACTGTGCCTTCCGGCTCTA
CGGGCACTGGGTAAAGAAAGGGGAGCAGCAGAACCGGGCGGCTCTCTTTCAGCACCGGCCCCCTGGGCCT
TTTCCCATCATGGGCCCTGAAGAGGAGGGAGACTCTGCTGCTATAACTGAGGATGAGGCCGTGCTTGTGC
TGGGCTACCCAACTTTCTTGTACAAAGTGGTTCGATAACGAATTCTACCGGGTAGGGGAGGCGCTTTTCC
CA
Features (pLannotate 1.2.2; 31 found; start..end, strand, type, name):
    498..1097    +  CDS            PuroR: puromycin N-acetyltransferase; pac from Streptomyces alboniger; confers resistance to puromycin
   1164..1752    +  misc_feature   WPRE: woodchuck hepatitis virus posttranscriptional regulatory element
   1760..1825    +  CDS            nef (fragment): NEF_HV1Z2 - Experimental evidence at protein level: Swiss-Prot protein existence level 1. Extracellular Nef protein targets CD4(+) T-lymphocytes for apoptosis by interacting with CXCR4 surface receptors. From Human immunodeficiency virus type 1 group M subtype D (isolate Z2/CDC-Z34) (HIV-1).
   1827..2060    +  LTR            3' LTR (ΔU3): self-inactivating 3' long terminal repeat (LTR) from HIV-1
   2265..2369    +  promoter       AmpR promoter: bla
   2370..3230    +  CDS            AmpR: β-lactamase; bla; confers resistance to ampicillin, carbenicillin, and related antibiotics
   3401..3989    +  rep_origin     ori: high-copy-number ColE1/pMB1/pBR322/pUC origin of replication
   4172..4226    +  CDS            lacI (fragment): lac repressor; lacI; The lac repressor binds to the lac operator to inhibit transcription in E. coli. This inhibition can be relieved by adding lactose or isopropyl-β-D-thiogalactopyranoside (IPTG).
   4232..4325    +  rep_origin     SV40 ori (fragment): SV40 origin of replication
   4350..4387    +  CDS            lacI (fragment): lac repressor; lacI; The lac repressor binds to the lac operator to inhibit transcription in E. coli. This inhibition can be relieved by adding lactose or isopropyl-β-D-thiogalactopyranoside (IPTG).
   4400..4421    +  protein_bind   CAP binding site: CAP binding activates transcription in the presence of cAMP. E. coli catabolite activator protein
   4436..4466    +  promoter       lac promoter: promoter for the E. coli lac operon
   4474..4490    +  protein_bind   lac operator: The lac repressor binds to the lac operator to inhibit transcription in E. coli. This inhibition can be relieved by adding lactose or isopropyl-β-D-thiogalactopyranoside (IPTG). lac repressor encoded by lacI
   4524..4607    +  polyA_signal   SV40 poly(A) signal (fragment): SV40 polyadenylation signal
   4774..5103    +  CDS            nef (fragment): NEF_HV1BR - Experimental evidence at protein level: Swiss-Prot protein existence level 1. Extracellular Nef protein targets CD4(+) T-lymphocytes for apoptosis by interacting with CXCR4 surface receptors (PubMed:14990729). From Human immunodeficiency virus type 1 group M subtype B (isolate BRU/LAI) (HIV-1).
   5151..5408    +  LTR            5' LTR (truncated): truncated 5' long terminal repeat (LTR) from HIV-1
   5455..5580    +  misc_feature   HIV-1 Ψ: packaging signal of human immunodeficiency virus type 1
   5564..5902    +  CDS            HIV-1 gag (fragment): gag protein from human immunodeficiency virus 1; gag
   6077..6310    +  misc_feature   RRE: The Rev response element (RRE) of HIV-1 allows for Rev-dependent mRNA export from the nucleus to the cytoplasm.
   6687..6787    +  CDS            Rev (fragment): human immunodeficiency virus 1 (HIV-1) Rev protein; rev; enhances nuclear export of unspliced and incompletely spliced viral mRNAs
   6832..6949    +  misc_feature   cPPT/CTS: central polypurine tract and central termination sequence of HIV-1
   7001..7304    +  enhancer       CMV enhancer: human cytomegalovirus immediate early enhancer
   7305..7508    +  promoter       CMV promoter: human cytomegalovirus (CMV) immediate early promoter
   7510..7529    +  promoter       PLtetO-1 promoter (fragment): modified phage lambda PL promoter with tet operator sites (Lutz and Bujard, 1997)
   7531..7550    +  promoter       PLtetO-1 promoter (fragment): modified phage lambda PL promoter with tet operator sites (Lutz and Bujard, 1997)
   7558..7591    +  promoter       TRE3GV promoter (fragment): 3rd-generation Tet-responsive promoter that can be activated by binding of Tet-On® 3G, optimized for retroviral and lentiviral vectors
   7682..7708    +  CDS            3xHA (fragment): three tandem HA epitope tags
   7725..7742    +  protein_bind   attB1 (fragment): mutant version of attB; core recombination site for the Gateway® BP reaction BP Clonase™
   7748..8965    +  CDS            PHKG2: PHKG2_HUMAN - Experimental evidence at protein level: Swiss-Prot protein existence level 1. Catalytic subunit of the phosphorylase b kinase (PHK), which mediates the neural and hormonal regulation of glycogen breakdown (glycogenolysis) by phosphorylating and thereby activating glycogen phosphorylase. May regulate glycogeneolysis in the testis. In vitro, phosphorylates PYGM (By similarity). From Homo sapiens (Human).
   8967..8991    -  protein_bind   attB2: mutant version of attB; recombination site for the Gateway® BP reaction BP Clonase™
   9010..477     +  promoter       PGK promoter (across the origin): mouse phosphoglycerate kinase 1 promoter
