[The description below was written by a language model from this plasmid's Addgene catalogue record and pLannotate feature annotations shown in this document.]
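Description:
p7139 pHAGE-P-CMVt-N-HA-GAW-PHKG2 is a self-inactivating HIV-1-based lentiviral expression plasmid built on the pHAGE-P-CMVt-N-HA-GAW Gateway destination backbone, carrying human PHKG2, the catalytic gamma subunit of phosphorylase b kinase that activates glycogen phosphorylase during glycogen breakdown. It is propagated in E. coli through a high-copy ColE1/pUC-type origin with ampicillin resistance (bla). The sequenced record is about 9 kb. The viral portion comprises a truncated 5' LTR, the Ψ packaging signal with a partial gag region, the Rev response element for Rev-dependent nuclear export of the genomic RNA, the cPPT/CTS element, a WPRE to enhance transcript expression, and a ΔU3 3' LTR that inactivates LTR promoter activity after integration.

The expression cassette uses the CMV enhancer and immediate-early promoter, followed immediately by short segments annotated as tet operator-containing fragments. This is consistent with the "CMVt" name and suggests a tetracycline-regulatable CMV promoter that would be repressible in cells expressing Tet repressor, although the record lists the promoter only as CMV. Downstream lies an N-terminal HA epitope supplied by the backbone, then the PHKG2 open reading frame flanked by attB1 and attB2 sites left by Gateway recombination. A separate mouse PGK promoter drives puromycin N-acetyltransferase, allowing selection of transfected or transduced mammalian cells. The construct serves to express HA-tagged PHKG2 in mammalian cells, either by direct transfection or after packaging into lentivirus. The associated publication concerns proteomic identification of cellular interactors of the ubiquitin ligase HERC2, so a likely use is HA-based immunoprecipitation and interaction validation, though the record does not state this.
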