Addgene plasmid #100159: p7139 pHAGE-P-CMVt-N-HA-GAW-PHKG2
Purpose: Expresses PHKG2
Depositing lab: Peter Howley. Depositing organization: Harvard Medical School. Publication: Proteomic analysis and identification of cellular interactors of the giant ubiquitin ligase HERC2. Galligan JT, Martinez-Noel G, Arndt V, Hayes S, Chittenden TW, Harper JW, Howley PM. J Proteome Res. 2015 Feb 6;14(2):953-66. doi: 10.1021/pr501005v. Epub 2014 Dec 15. PubMed 25476789.
Backbone
  Vector backbone: PHAGE-P-CMVt-N-HA-GAW
  Backbone size w/o insert (bp): 7800
  Vector type: Mammalian Expression, Lentiviral
  Selectable markers: Puromycin
Growth in bacteria
  Bacterial resistance: Ampicillin, 100 μg/mL
  Growth temperature: 37°C
  Growth strain: NEB Stable
  Copy number: Unknown
Gene/Insert
  Gene/Insert name: PHKG2
  Species: H. sapiens (human)
  Entrez Gene: PHKG2 (a.k.a. GSD9C)
  Promoter: CMV
  Tag / fusion protein: HA (N terminal on backbone)
  Cloning method: Gateway Cloning
  Sequencing primers: 5′ M13F
Terms and licenses: Academic/Nonprofit Terms; Industry Terms: Not Available to Industry
How to cite: p7139 pHAGE-P-CMVt-N-HA-GAW-PHKG2 was a gift from Peter Howley (Addgene plasmid # 100159 ; http://n2t.net/addgene:100159 ; RRID:Addgene_100159)
